>Addgene plasmid #164601 | pBEL2296 | addgene full sequence | sequence record 326370 | Addgene NGS Result
GTCTGTAAGCGGATGCCGGGAGCAGACAAGCCCGTCAGGGCGCGTCAGCGGGTGTTGGCGGGTGTCGGGG
CGCAGCCATGACCCTATGCGGTGTGAAATACCGCACAGATGCGTAAGGAGAAAATACCGCATCAGGCGCT
CTTCCGCTTCCTCGCTCACTGACTCGCTGCGCTCGGTCGTTCGGCTGCGGCGAGCGGTATCAGCTCACTC
AAAGGCGGTAATACGGTTATCCACAGAATCAGGGGATAACGCAGGAAAGAACATGTGAGCAAAAGGCCAG
CAAAAGGCCAGGAACCGTAAAAAGGCCGCGTTGCTGGCGTTTTTCCATAGGCTCCGCCCCCCTGACGAGC
ATCACAAAAATCGACGCTCAAGTCAGAGGTGGCGAAACCCGACAGGACTATAAAGATACCAGGCGTTTCC
CCCTGGAAGCTCCCTCGTGCGCTCTCCTGTTCCGACCCTGCCGCTTACCGGATACCTGTCCGCCTTTCTC
CCTTCGGGAAGCGTGGCGCTTTCTCATAGCTCACGCTGTAGGTATCTCAGTTCGGTGTAGGTCGTTCGCT
CCAAGCTGGGCTGTGTGCACGAACCCCCCGTTCAGCCCGACCGCTGCGCCTTATCCGGTAACTATCGTCT
TGAGTCCAACCCGGTAAGACACGACTTATCGCCACTGGCAGCAGCCACTGGTAACAGGATTAGCAGAGCG
AGGTATGTAGGCGGTGCTACAGAGTTCTTGAAGTGGTGGCCTAACTACGGCTACACTAGAAGGACAGTAT
TTGGTATCTGCGCTCTGCTGAGCCAGTTACCTTCGGAAAAAGAGTTGGTAGCTCTTGATCCGGCAAACAA
ACCACCGCTGGTAGCGGTGGTTTTTTTGTTTGCAAGCAGCAGATTACGCGCAGAAAAAAAGGATCTCAAG
AAGATCCTTTGATCTTTTCTACGGGGTCTGACGCTCAGTGGAACGAAAACTCACGTTAAGGGATTTTGGT
CATGAGATTATCAAAAAGGATCTTCACCTAGATCCTTTTAAATTGTAAACGTTAATATTTTGTTAAAATT
CGCGTTAAATTTTTGTTAAATCAGCTCATTTTTTAACCAATAGGCCGAAATCGGCAAAATCCCTTATAAA
TCAAAAGAATAGCCCGAGATAGGGT
[37 nt withheld, positions 1146-1182]
AAAGAACGTGGACTCCAACGTCAAAGG
[141 nt withheld, positions 1210-1350]
G
[125 nt withheld, positions 1352-1476]
AATCAATCTAAAGTATATATGAGTAAACTTGGTCTGACAGTTACCAATGCTTAATCAGTGAGGCACCTAT
CTCAGCGATCTGTCTATTTCGTTCATCCATAGTTGCCTGACTCCCCGTCGTGTAGATAACTACGATACGG
GAGGGCTTACCATCTGGCCCCAGTGCTGCAATGATACCGCGAGACCCACGCTCACCGGCTCCAGATTTAT
CAGCAATAAACCAGCCAGCCGGAAGGGCCGAGCGCAGAAGTGGTCCTGCAACTTTATCCGCCTCCATCCA
GTCTATTAATTGTTGCCGGGAAGCTAGAGTAAGTAGTTCGCCAGTTAATAGTTTGCGCAACGTTGTTGCC
ATTGCTGCAGGCATCGTGGTGTCACGCTCGTCGTTTGGTATGGCTTCATTCAGCTCCGGTTCCCAACGAT
CAAGGCGAGTTACATGATCCCCCATGTTGTGCAAAAAAGCGGTTAGCTCCTTCGGTCCTCCGATCGTTGT
CAGAAGTAAGTTGGCCGCAGTGTTATCACTCATGGTTATGGCAGCACTGCATAATTCTCTTACTGTCATG
CCATCCGTAAGATGCTTTTCTGTGACTGGTGAGTACTCAACCAAGTCATTCTGAGAATAGTGTATGCGGC
GACCGAGTTGCTCTTGCCCGGCGTCAACACGGGATAATACCGCGCCACATAGCAGAACTTTAAAAGTGCT
CATCATTGGAAAACGTTCTTCGGGGCGAAAACTCTCAAGGATCTTACCGCTGTTGAGATCCAGTTCGATG
TAACCCACTCGTGCACCCAACTGATCTTCAGCATCTTTTACTTTCACCAGCGTTTCTGGGTGAGCAAAAA
CAGGAAGGCAAAATGCCGCAAAAAAGGGAATAAGGGCGACACGGAAATGTTGAATACTCATACTCTTCCT
TTTTCAATATTATTGAAGCATTTATCAGGGTTATTGTCTCATGAGCGGATACATATTTGAATGTATTTAG
AAAAATAAACAAAAGAGTTTGTAGAAACGCAAAAAGGCCATCCGTCAGGATGGCCTTCTGCTTAATTTGA
TGCCTGGCAGTTTATGGCGGGCGTCCTGCCCGCCACCCTCCGGGCCGTTGCTTCGCAACGTTCAAATCCG
CTCCCGGCGGATTTGTCCTACTCAGGAGAGCGTTCACCGACAAACAACAGATAAAACGAAAGGCCCAGTC
TTTCGACTGAGCCTTTCGTTTTATTTGATGCCTGGCAGTTCCCTACTCTCGCATGGGGAGACCCCACACT
ACCATCGGCGCTACGGCGTTTCACTTCTGAGTTCGGCATGGGGTCAGGTGGGACCACCGCGCTACTGCCG
CCAGGCAAATTCTGTTTTATCAGACCGCTTCTGCGTTCTGATTTAATCTGTATCAGGCTGAAAATCTTCT
CTCATCCGCCAAAACAGCCAAGCTTACAACCATTCCTCAGACCAGGACCAAAACGAAAAAAGACGCTTTT
CAGCGTCTCTTTTCTGGAATTTGGTACCTTAACGAGGCAGAACATCAGCAGGCAAATTATACAATTTCGC
CAGGGTATACACTTTGTCGTTTACCCCCTGAAGCGTCACATTGTTGCCCTGCTTTTTCGCCAGATCGATA
AGATGGAGCAGCAGTGCCAGTCCCCCCGTATCCACGCGGGAGACACGGCTAAGATCGATGCAGGTAATCC
CCTTCACCGCTTCCTCACGCATTTCCCAAAGCGGTAGCAAAACGTCCTGATCCAGCTCTCCGGATAACGC
CAGCGTGTCACCCGTCTGCATCCAGCTCAGTGACTCGCTCATTA
[633 nt withheld, positions 3271-3903]
GCGTCGGTTCTCCTGAAATTATTTCGTTGTACCCACAGGTTCAGTGGTTTCATTATTACCTGGCGCAGCA
GCTGGCGCATCGCCACTATTCTTATTGTCATCGCCTTTACTACCGTAAAGGAACTGACCAATGAGATCTT
CCAGCACCATCGCAGACTTAGTGTCCTGAATTGTATCGCCATCCTTCAGGATAGCAGTCCCCAGTTCCGG
GTCTTCAAAACCGACGTTTAATGCCAGATATTGTTCCCCCAGCAGGCCGGAAGTACGAATGCTCAGCGAA
CTGGTATCTGGAATGTGGTTATAACGTTGTTCAATTTCCAGCGTTACGCGCGGCAGATAGGTTTTCGGGT
CCAGCGTAATATCCGCCACCCGACCCACAACAACGCCACCAATACTGACCGGAGAGCGCGCTTTCAGGCC
GCCAATGTTATCGAACGTCGCATAAAGCGTGTAGGTCGGTTCAGTACGTATGGACGTCACGTTCGCCGCC
TTCAGGCAAACAAACAGCGCAAACAGCAGTGCTGCTAATAAAAAGATACCCACCCAAATTTCATTTTTTT
TCGTTTGCATGAACTCA
[780 nt withheld, positions 4481-5260]
CCCCTGAAAATACAGATTTTCGTGTTGATGCTGATGGTGATGGTGGTGATGCATGAGTGGCTTAACTCCC
TGGTAAAAGATCAGCGTGATAATCGCCGGCAGGATAGCGGAACGGAACAGGCCCGTCAGCTATCCCGTCC
AGAAACTGACGTACGCGCGGATCAGGATTCGCCTGCAACGCCTGGGCACTGCCATGAGCGACAATTTTTT
TGTCCGCCAGGATCCAGGCGTGATCCGCAATACTTAACACTTCCGGCACATCGTGAGAAACCACCACACA
AGTCACGCCCAGCGCGCTGTTCAGCTCAGAAATCAGCTTCACCAGTACGCCCATGGTGATGGGATCTTGC
CCAACAAAAGGTTCATCAAACATGATGAGATCCGGCTCCAGCGCAATCGCACGCGCCAGCGCTGCACGCC
GCGCCATCCCACCGGAAAGTTCAGAAGGCATTAGTTTAGCCGCTCCACGCAGCCCCACGGCCTCCAGCTT
CATCATCACCGTACTATGCAACAATGGCGCGGGAAGTTGGGTATGTTCGCGCAGTGGATAGGCGACGTTG
TCAAATACGTTCATATCAGTGAACAACGCCCCGGACTGAAATAACATGCTCATCCGTTTGCGCACTGTAT
ACAGGCGCGAACGAGACATCGCCGGAATATTCTCACCATCGAAAAGGATCTCACCATGATCTGGTGCGAT
TTGCCCGCCAATCAGACGGAGTAGCGTCGTTTTACCGATGCCCGATGGCCCCATGATCGCCGTGATCTTC
CCTCGCGGCACGGTCAGGGAAATATTATCGAAGATGCAGCGATTGCCACGCGTAAAACTGACATCGCGCA
TATCGACTAAATTCGCCACAGACTGCTCCATAATTCACCCTTCGGCTAGCCCAAAAAAACGGGTATGGAG
AAACAGTAGAGAGTTGCGATAAAAAGCGTCAGGTAGGATCCGCTAATCTTATGGATAAAAATGCTATGGC
ATAGCAAAGTGTGACGCCGTGCAAATAATCAATGTGGACTTTTCTGCCGTGATTATAGACACTTTTGTTA
CGCGTTTTTGTCATGGCTTTGGTCCCGCTTTGTTACAGAATGCTTTTAATAAGCGGGGTTACCGGTTTGG
TTAGCGAGAAGAGCCAGTAAAAGACGCAGTGACGGCAATGTCTGATGCAATATGGACAATTGGTTTCTTC
TCTGAATGGCGGGAGTATGAAAAGTATGGCTGAAGCGCAAAATGATCCCCTGCTGCCGGGATACTCGTTT
AATGCCCATCTGGTGGCGGGTTTAACGCCGATTGAGGCCAACGGTTATCTCGATTTTTTTATCGACCGAC
CGCTGGGAATGAAAGGTTATATTCTCAATCTCACCATTCGCGGTCAGGGGGTGGTGAAAAATCAGGGACG
AGAATTTGTTTGCCGACCGGGTGATATTTTGCTGTTCCCGCCAGGAGAGATTCATCACTACGGTCGTCAT
CCGGAGGCTCGCGAATGGTATCACCAGTGGGTTTACTTTCGTCCGCGCGCCTACTGGCATGAATGGCTTA
ACTGGCCGTCAATATTTGCCAATACGGGGTTCTTTCGCCCGGATGAAGCGCACCAGCCGCATTTCAGCGA
CCTGTTTGGGCAAATCATTAACGCCGGGCAAGGGGAAGGGCGCTATTCGGAGCTGCTGGCGATAAATCTG
CTTGAGCAATTGTTACTGCGGCGCATGGAAGCGATTAACGAGTCGCTCCATCCACCGATGGATAATCGGG
TACGCGAGGCTTGTCAGTACATCAGCGATCACCTGGCAGACAGCAATTTTGATATCGCCAGCGTCGCACA
GCATGTTTGCTTGTCGCCGTCGCGTCTGTCACATCTTTTCCGCCAGCAGTTAGGGATTAGCGTCTTAAGC
TGGCGCGAGGACCAACGTATCAGCCAGGCGAAGCTGCTTTTGAGCACCACCCGGATGCCTATCGCCACCG
TCGGTCGCAATGTTGGTTTTGACGATCAACTCTATTTCTCGCGGGTATTTAAAAAATGCACCGGGGCCAG
CCCGAGCGAGTTCCGTGCCGGTTGTGAAGAAAAAGTGAATGATGTAGCCGTCAAGTTGTCATAATTGGTA
ACGAATCAGACAATTGACGGCTTGACGGAGTAGCATAGGGTTTGCAGAATCCCTGCTTCGTCCATTTGAC
AGGCACATTATGCATCGATGATAAGCTGTCAAACATGAGCAGATCCTCTACGCCGGACGCATCGTGGCCG
GCATCACCGGCGCCACAGGTGCGGTTGCTGGCGCCTATATCGCCGACATCACCGATGGGGAAGATCGGGC
TCGCCACTTCGGGCTCATGAGCGCTTGTTTCGGCGTGGGTATGGTGGCAGGCCCCGTGGCCGGGGGACTG
TTGGGCGCCATCTCCTTCTGCCTCGCGCGTTTCGGTGATGACGGTGAAAACCTCTGACACATGCAGCTCC
CGGAGACGGTCACAGCTT
Features (pLannotate 1.2.2; 18 found; start..end, strand, type, name):
     85..136     +  misc_feature   bom (fragment): basis of mobility region from pBR322
    322..909     -  rep_origin     ori: high-copy-number ColE1/pMB1/pBR322/pUC origin of replication
   1095..1475    -  rep_origin     M13 ori (sequence partly withheld): M13 bacteriophage origin of replication; arrow indicates direction of (+) strand synthesis
   1517..2377    -  CDS            AmpR: β-lactamase; bla; confers resistance to ampicillin, carbenicillin, and related antibiotics
   2378..2469    -  promoter       AmpR promoter: bla
   2488..2515    -  terminator     rrnB T2 terminator: transcription terminator T2 from the E. coli rrnB gene
   2607..2693    -  terminator     rrnB T1 terminator: Escherichia coli rrnB; transcription terminator T1 from the E. coli rrnB gene
   2695..2810    -  ncRNA          5S rRNA: Accession: RF00001 - 5S ribosomal RNA
   2978..3268    -  CDS            mlaB: MLAB_ECOLI - Also known as yrbB. Experimental evidence at protein level: Swiss-Prot protein existence level 1. Part of the ABC transporter complex MlaFEDB, which is involved in a phospholipid transport pathway that maintains lipid asymmetry in the outer membrane by retrograde trafficking of phospholipids from the outer membrane to the inner membrane (PubMed:19383799, PubMed:27529189). MlaB plays critical roles in both the assembly and activity of the complex. May act by modulating MlaF structure and stability (PubMed:27529189). From Escherichia coli (strain K12).
   3271..3903    -  CDS            mlaC (sequence withheld): MLAC_ECOLI - Also known as yrbC. Experimental evidence at protein level: Swiss-Prot protein existence level 1. Involved in a phospholipid transport pathway that maintains lipid asymmetry in the outer membrane by retrograde trafficking of phospholipids from the outer membrane to the inner membrane. May transfer phospholipid across the periplasmic space and deliver it to the MlaFEDB complex at the inner membrane. From Escherichia coli (strain K12).
   3925..4473    -  CDS            mlaD: MLAD_ECOLI - Also known as yrbD. Experimental evidence at protein level: Swiss-Prot protein existence level 1. Part of the ABC transporter complex MlaFEDB, which is involved in a phospholipid transport pathway that maintains lipid asymmetry in the outer membrane by retrograde trafficking of phospholipids from the outer membrane to the inner membrane (PubMed:19383799, PubMed:27529189). MlaD functions in substrate binding with strong affinity for phospholipids and modulates ATP hydrolytic activity of the complex (PubMed:27529189). From Escherichia coli (strain K12).
   4481..5260    -  CDS            mlaE (sequence withheld): MLAE_ECOLI - Also known as yrbE. Experimental evidence at protein level: Swiss-Prot protein existence level 1. Part of the ABC transporter complex MlaFEDB, which is involved in a phospholipid transport pathway that maintains lipid asymmetry in the outer membrane by retrograde trafficking of phospholipids from the outer membrane to the inner membrane. Probably responsible for the translocation of the substrate across the membrane. From Escherichia coli (strain K12).
   5325..6131    -  CDS            mlaF: MLAF_ECOLI - Also known as yrbF. Experimental evidence at protein level: Swiss-Prot protein existence level 1. Part of the ABC transporter complex MlaFEDB, which is involved in a phospholipid transport pathway that maintains lipid asymmetry in the outer membrane by retrograde trafficking of phospholipids from the outer membrane to the inner membrane. Responsible for energy coupling to the transport system. From Escherichia coli (strain K12).
   6165..6449    -  promoter       araBAD promoter: araBAD; promoter of the L-arabinose operon of E. coli; the araC regulatory gene is transcribed in the opposite direction (Guzman et al., 1995)
   6476..7354    +  CDS            araC: L-arabinose regulatory protein; araC
   7444..7462    -  promoter       tet promoter (fragment): E. coli promoter for tetracycline efflux protein gene
   7472..7657    +  CDS            TcR (fragment): tetracycline efflux protein; tet; confers resistance to tetracycline
   7658..7697    +  CDS            rop (fragment): Rop protein, which maintains plasmids at low copy number; rop
