[The description below was written by a language model from this plasmid's Addgene catalogue record and pLannotate feature annotations shown in this document.]
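Description:
pBEL2296 is a 7.7 kb bacterial expression plasmid built on the pBAD-His backbone and carrying the E. coli mlaFEDCB operon with a point mutation in MlaD (Ala20Phe). It replicates in E. coli from a high-copy ColE1/pMB1-type origin and is selected with ampicillin through the β-lactamase gene and its native promoter. The backbone also contains an M13 phage origin, a fragment of the pBR322 bom region, and short remnants of the tet promoter, tetracycline resistance gene and rop. These remnants are annotated only as fragments and are presumably non-functional leftovers of the parental vector.

The five genes, mlaF, mlaE, mlaD, mlaC and mlaB, lie in tandem in their operon order downstream of the araBAD promoter. The divergently transcribed araC regulator is also present, so transcription of the operon is controlled by L-arabinose. The rrnB T1 and T2 terminators, together with an adjacent 5S rRNA segment, close the transcription unit. According to the catalogue entry, MlaE carries an N-terminal 6xHis tag, although the tag is not annotated separately in the feature table. The insert was assembled by Gibson cloning.

MlaFEDB is an inner-membrane ABC transporter, and the periplasmic protein MlaC is thought to shuttle phospholipid to it. Together they form a phospholipid transport pathway that maintains outer-membrane lipid asymmetry. MlaF provides energy coupling, MlaE is the probable translocating subunit, MlaD binds phospholipid substrate, and MlaB supports assembly and activity of the complex. The plasmid is recorded as a complementation construct, so it is meant to supply the operon with the A20F variant of MlaD in trans and test whether that residue matters for Mla function. It was deposited alongside a structural study of substrate-bound MlaFEDB.
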