Addgene plasmid #164601: pBEL2296
Purpose: Complementation plasmid for MlaD (A20F)
Depositing lab: Gira Bhabha & Damian Ekiert. Depositing organization: NYU Grossman School of Medicine. Publication: Structure of bacterial phospholipid transporter MlaFEDB with substrate bound. Coudray N, Isom GL, MacRae MR, Saiduddin MN, Bhabha G, Ekiert DC. Elife. 2020 Nov 25;9. pii: 62518. doi: 10.7554/eLife.62518. PubMed 33236984.
Backbone
  Vector backbone: pBAD-His
  Vector type: Bacterial Expression
Growth in bacteria
  Bacterial resistance: Ampicillin, 100 μg/mL
  Growth temperature: 37°C
  Growth strain: DH5alpha
  Copy number: High Copy
Gene/Insert
  Gene/Insert name: MlaFEDCB
  Species: E. coli
  Mutation: MlaF-(6xHis-MlaE)-MlaD(Ala20Phe)-MlaC-MlaB
  Cloning method: Gibson Cloning
Terms and licenses: Academic/Nonprofit Terms; Industry Terms: Not Available to Industry
How to cite: pBEL2296 was a gift from Gira Bhabha & Damian Ekiert (Addgene plasmid # 164601 ; http://n2t.net/addgene:164601 ; RRID:Addgene_164601)
